Addgene plasmid #146893: pT7-V5-SBP-C1-HsPAN2_M
Purpose: Mammalian Expression of HsPAN2
Depositing lab: Elisa Izaurralde. Depositing organization: Max Planck Institute for Developmental Biology. Publication: GW182 proteins directly recruit cytoplasmic deadenylase complexes to miRNA targets. Braun JE, Huntzinger E, Fauser M, Izaurralde E. Mol Cell. 2011 Oct 7;44(1):120-33. 10.1016/j.molcel.2011.09.007 PubMed 21981923.
Backbone
  Vector backbone: Unknown
  Vector type: Mammalian Expression
Growth in bacteria
  Bacterial resistance: Kanamycin, 50 μg/mL
  Growth temperature: 37°C
  Growth strain: DH5alpha
  Copy number: High Copy
Gene/Insert
  Gene/Insert name: HsPAN2
  Species: H. sapiens (human)
  Entrez Gene: PAN2 (a.k.a. USP52)
  Cloning method: Unknown
Terms and licenses: Academic/Nonprofit Terms; Industry Terms: Not Available to Industry
Depositor comments: ORF extracted from NCBI:BC094885.1 Plasmids from this collection were made available to the research community and donated after the lab closed. Please note that the sequence provided by the depositing laboratory may be theoretical/predicted or based on Sanger sequencing results. There may be discrepancies between sequencing results obtained by Addgene and the depositor sequence. If an Addgene verified sequence is not available, please contact before placing your order to request that our lab fully sequence the plasmid.
How to cite: pT7-V5-SBP-C1-HsPAN2_M was a gift from Elisa Izaurralde (Addgene plasmid # 146893)
