[The description below was written by a language model from this plasmid's Addgene catalogue record and pLannotate feature annotations shown in this document.]
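Description:
pT7-V5-SBP-C1-HsPAN2_M is a 7,838 nt mammalian expression plasmid encoding human PAN2 (also known as USP52), the catalytic subunit of the PAN2–PAN3 poly(A) nuclease complex that shortens mRNA poly(A) tails in general and miRNA-mediated mRNA decay. The catalogue lists the backbone as unknown. The annotated features show a CMV-driven cassette, an f1 origin, a dual-promoter NeoR/KanR unit and a high-copy ColE1/pUC-type origin. The plasmid is propagated in E. coli under kanamycin selection. The aminoglycoside phosphotransferase gene sits behind both a bacterial (bla) promoter and the SV40 enhancer/early promoter and is followed by the HSV TK poly(A) signal, so the same marker could also give G418 resistance in mammalian cells.

The expression cassette uses the CMV immediate early enhancer and promoter, followed by a T7 promoter that would allow transcription by T7 RNA polymerase. The coding region begins with a V5 epitope tag and a streptavidin-binding peptide (SBP) placed upstream of the PAN2 ORF, giving an N-terminally tagged protein, and it ends at an SV40 poly(A) signal. V5 allows immunodetection, while SBP supports affinity capture on streptavidin. According to the depositor, the ORF was taken from a human cDNA reference entry; the meaning of the "_M" suffix is not explained in the record. Several short annotated fragments (HIV-1 LTR, large T antigen, ble, bGH poly(A)) are probably partial matches to backbone sequence rather than functional elements.

The associated work concerns recruitment of cytoplasmic deadenylase complexes to miRNA targets by GW182 proteins, which fits with use in expression and pulldown interaction assays. The depositor sequence may be theoretical or predicted.
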