Features (pLannotate 1.2.2; 18 found; start..end, strand, type, name):
    607..910     +  enhancer       CMV enhancer: human cytomegalovirus immediate early enhancer
    911..1114    +  promoter       CMV promoter: human cytomegalovirus (CMV) immediate early promoter
   1110..1143    +  LTR            5' LTR (truncated) (fragment): truncated 5' long terminal repeat (LTR) from HIV-1
   1159..1177    +  promoter       T7 promoter: promoter for bacteriophage T7 RNA polymerase
   1214..1255    +  CDS            V5 tag: epitope tag from simian virus 5
   1277..1390    +  CDS            SBP: streptavidin-binding peptide selected from a peptide library; binds streptavidin with nanomolar affinity (Keefe et al., 2001)
   1403..5008    +  CDS            PAN2: PAN2_HUMAN - Also known as KIAA0710, USP52. Experimental evidence at protein level: Swiss-Prot protein existence level 1. Catalytic subunit of the poly(A)-nuclease (PAN) deadenylation complex, one of two cytoplasmic mRNA deadenylases involved in general and miRNA-mediated mRNA turnover. PAN specifically shortens poly(A) tails of RNA and the activity is stimulated by poly(A)-binding protein (PABP). PAN deadenylation is followed by rapid degradation of the shortened mRNA tails by the CCR4-NOT complex. Deadenylated mRNAs are then degraded by two alternative mechanisms, namely exosome-mediated 3'-
   5012..5048    +  misc_feature   MCS (fragment): multiple cloning site
   5065..5149    +  CDS            large T antigen (fragment): large T antigen from SV40 (simian virus 40)
   5172..5293    +  polyA_signal   SV40 poly(A) signal: SV40 polyadenylation signal
   5327..5755    -  rep_origin     f1 ori (sequence partly withheld): f1 bacteriophage origin of replication; arrow indicates direction of (+) strand synthesis
   5782..5886    +  promoter       AmpR promoter: bla
   5888..6245    +  promoter       SV40 promoter: SV40 enhancer and early promoter
   6280..7074    +  CDS            NeoR/KanR: aminoglycoside phosphotransferase from Tn5; aph(3')-II (or nptII); confers resistance to neomycin, kanamycin, and G418 (Geneticin®)
   7095..7247    +  CDS            ble (fragment): BLE_KLEPN - Experimental evidence at protein level: Swiss-Prot protein existence level 1. Binding protein with a strong affinity to the bleomycin family of antibiotics. Binds to CL990; an antimitotic-antibiotic compound. From Klebsiella pneumoniae.
   7306..7353    +  polyA_signal   HSV TK poly(A) signal: herpes simplex virus thymidine kinase polyadenylation signal (Cole and Stacy, 1985)
   7444..7460    -  polyA_signal   bGH poly(A) signal (fragment): bovine growth hormone polyadenylation signal
   7682..432     +  rep_origin     ori (across the origin): high-copy-number ColE1/pMB1/pBR322/pUC origin of replication
>Addgene plasmid #146893 | pT7-V5-SBP-C1-HsPAN2_M | depositor full sequence | sequence record 289340 | Full Sequence
TAGCCGTAGTTAGGCCACCACTTCAAGAACTCTGTAGCACCGCCTACATACCTCGCTCTGCTAATCCTGT
TACCAGTGGCTGCTGCCAGTGGCGATAAGTCGTGTCTTACCGGGTTGGACTCAAGACGATAGTTACCGGA
TAAGGCGCAGCGGTCGGGCTGAACGGGGGGTTCGTGCACACAGCCCAGCTTGGAGCGAACGACCTACACC
GAACTGAGATACCTACAGCGTGAGCTATGAGAAAGCGCCACGCTTCCCGAAGGGAGAAAGGCGGACAGGT
ATCCGGTAAGCGGCAGGGTCGGAACAGGAGAGCGCACGAGGGAGCTTCCAGGGGGAAACGCCTGGTATCT
TTATAGTCCTGTCGGGTTTCGCCACCTCTGACTTGAGCGTCGATTTTTGTGATGCTCGTCAGGGGGGCGG
AGCCTATGGAAAAACGCCAGCAACGCGGCCTTTTTACGGTTCCTGGCCTTTTGCTGGCCTTTTGCTCACA
TGTTCTTTCCTGCGTTATCCCCTGATTCTGTGGATAACCGTATTACCGCCATGCATTAGTTATTAATAGT
AATCAATTACGGGGTCATTAGTTCATAGCCCATATATGGAGTTCCGCGTTACATAACTTACGGTAAATGG
CCCGCCTGGCTGACCGCCCAACGACCCCCGCCCATTGACGTCAATAATGACGTATGTTCCCATAGTAACG
CCAATAGGGACTTTCCATTGACGTCAATGGGTGGAGTATTTACGGTAAACTGCCCACTTGGCAGTACATC
AAGTGTATCATATGCCAAGTACGCCCCCTATTGACGTCAATGACGGTAAATGGCCCGCCTGGCATTATGC
CCAGTACATGACCTTATGGGACTTTCCTACTTGGCAGTACATCTACGTATTAGTCATCGCTATTACCATG
GTGATGCGGTTTTGGCAGTACATCAATGGGCGTGGATAGCGGTTTGACTCACGGGGATTTCCAAGTCTCC
ACCCCATTGACGTCAATGGGAGTTTGTTTTGGCACCAAAATCAACGGGACTTTCCAAAATGTCGTAACAA
CTCCGCCCCATTGACGCAAATGGGCGGTAGGCGTGTACGGTGGGAGGTCTATATAAGCAGAGCTCTCTGG
CTAACTAGAGAACCCACTGCTTACTGGCTTATCGAAATTAATACGACTCACTATAGGGAGACCCAAGCTC
TAGCGCTACCGGTCGCCACCATGGGTAAGCCTATCCCTAACCCTCTCCTCGGTCTCGATTCTACGCCCGG
AAGCGGTAGCGGTACGATGGACGAGAAGACCACCGGCTGGGGGGGCGGCCACGTGGTGGAGGGCCTGGCC
GGCGAGCTGGAGCAGCTGCGGGCCAGGCTGGAGCACCACCCTCAGGGCCAGCGGGAGCCCAGATCTCGAG
CTATGAACTTTGAGGGTCTGGACCCTGAACTGGCAGAATATGCCCCAGCCATGCATTCTGCCCTGGACCC
TGTCTTGGATGCCCACCTGAACCCAAGTCTGCTACAGAATGTGGAGCTGGACCCAGAGGGAGTGGCCTTG
GAGGCTCTTCCCGTCCAGGAATCAGTGCACATAATGGAAGGTGTCTACTCTGAATTGCACAGCGTGGTGG
CTGAAGTGGGTGTACCTGTTTCCGTCTCCCACTTTGACTTGCACGAGGAGATGCTGTGGGTGGGGAGCCA
CGGGGGCCATGCCACTTCATTTTTTGGCCCAGCCTTGGAGCGCTACTCATCCTTTCAAGTCAATGGCAGT
GATGATATTCGGCAGATCCAGAGCCTGGAGAATGGTATCCTTTTTCTCACCAAGAACAACCTCAAGTATA
TGGCCCGTGGGGGCCTCATTATATTTGATTACCTGCTGGATGAGAATGAGGATATGCACAGTCTCCTACT
GACTGACAGCAGCACTCTACTCGTTGGTGGGCTGCAGAATCACATACTAGAGATTGATCTTAACACTGTC
CAGGAGACTCAGAAGTATGCAGTAGAGACGCCTGGAGTCACCATCATGAGACAGACAAATCGCTTCTTCT
TCTGCGGCCACACGTCTGGCAAGGTTTCCCTGAGAGACCTCCGTACTTTTAAGGTGGAACATGAGTTTGA
TGCCTTCTCAGGAAGTCTGTCAGACTTTGATGTGCATGGCAACCTGCTAGCTGCCTGTGGCTTCTCCAGC
CGCCTCACTGGCCTGGCCTGCGACCGTTTCCTCAAGGTGTATGATTTGCGCATGATGCGTGCCATCACAC
CACTTCAAGTACATGTGGATCCTGCCTTCTTGCGCTTCATTCCTACATATACTTCTCGTCTTGCTATCAT
CTCTCAGTCAGGGCAGTGCCAATTCTGTGAACCCACAGGCCTGGCCAACCCAGCCGATATCTTTCATGTG
AATCCTGTGGGGCCTCTGCTAATGACATTTGATGTGTCAGCCAGCAAGCAGGCTCTGGCCTTTGGGGATT
CTGAGGGCTGTGTGCACCTCTGGACTGATTCCCCGGAGCCTTCCTTCAACCCCTACTCCCGTGAGACTGA
GTTTGCTTTGCCGTGTCTCGTGGACTCACTGCCTCCTCTGGACTGGAGCCAGGACCTGCTGCCTCTTTCC
CTCATCCCTGTCCCACTCACCACTGACACACTTCTCTCTGATTGGCCTGCTGCCAACTCTGCTCCAGCTC
CCAGGCGAGCACCACCCGTGGATGCAGAGATTCTGCGCACCATGAAGAAGGTGGGCTTCATTGGCTATGC
GCCCAATCCCCGCACCAGGCTGCGCAATCAGATACCCTACAGACTCAAGGAGTCAGACAGTGAATTTGAC
AGCTTCAGCCAGGTCACTGAGTCACCAGTAGGACGAGAAGAGGAACCACATCTCCACATGGTTTCTAAGA
AATACCGCAAGGTGACCATCAAATATTCCAAGCTAGGGCTGGAGGACTTTGACTTCAAACACTACAATAA
GACCTTGTTTGCTGGATTAGAGCCCCACATTCCCAACGCCTACTGTAACTGCATGATCCAGGTGCTCTAT
TTCCTGGAGCCTGTACGCTGTCTAATTCAAAACCACCTTTGCCAGAAGGAGTTCTGTCTGGCATGTGAGC
TGGGCTTCCTGTTTCACATGTTGGACCTCTCTCGTGGTGACCCTTGCCAGGGCAATAATTTTCTTCGGGC
ATTCCGTACTATTCCTGAGGCCTCAGCCCTCGGTCTAATCCTGGCTGACTCAGATGAGGCCTCAGGCAAG
GGCAATCTGGCCAGGCTCATTCAGAGGTGGAATCGCTTCATTCTCACTCAACTGCATCAAGATATGCAGG
AGCTGGAAATACCACAGGCTTATCGAGGTGCTGGAGGCAGCAGCTTTTGCTCATCGGGGGACTCTGTTAT
TGGGCAGCTCTTCAGCTGTGAGATGGAGAACTGCAGCCTCTGCCGCTGTGGCAGTGAGACCGTGCGAGCC
TCATCCACTCTGCTTTTCACACTCTCCTACCCTGATGGTAGCAAAAGTGATAAAACTGGGAAGAACTATG
ACTTTGCTCAGGTGCTGAAGCGAAGCATCTGCCTGGACCAGAATACACAGGCCTGGTGTGACACCTGTGA
AAAGTACCAGCCCACGATTCAGACCCGCAACATCCGCCATCTGCCAGATATTCTTGTCATCAATTGTGAG
GTGAACAGCTCAAAAGAGGCTGATTTCTGGAGAATGCAGGCTGAGGTTGCCTTCAAGATGGCAGTAAAGA
AACACGGTGGGGAAATCTCCAAGAACAAGGAATTTGCTTTGGCTGATTGGAAGGAACTAGGGAGTCCAGA
GGGTGTGCTGGTGTGTCCCTCCATTGAGGAGTTGAAGAACGTCTGGCTTCCTTTCTCCATTCGCATGAAG
ATGACCAAAAACAAAGGGCTGGATGTTTGCAATTGGACTGATGGGGATGAGATGCAGTGGGGCCCAGCCA
GGGCAGAGGAGGAGCATGGTGTCTATGTGTATGACCTGATGGCTACTGTGGTACACATCCTGGACTCACG
CACAGGGGGCAGCCTGGTGGCTCACATCAAAGTTGGAGAGACCTACCACCAGCGCAAGGAGGGCGTTACT
CACCAGCAGTGGTATCTGTTCAATGACTTTCTTATTGAACCTATTGATAAGCATGAAGCTGTGCAGTTTG
ACATGAATTGGAAAGTACCTGCAATCCTTTATTATGTCAAACGGAATCTCAATTCCAGATACAACCTGAA
CATCAAGAACCCTATTGAGGCAAGTGTCTTGCTGGCTGAAGCCTCGCTGGCACGGAAGCAGCGGAAAACA
CATACTACCTTTATTCCACTGATGCTGAATGAGATGCCACAGATTGGGGACCTGGTGGGTCTGGATGCTG
AGTTTGTCACCCTTAATGAGGAGGAAGCAGAGTTACGCAGTGATGGTACCAAGTCTACCATTAAACCAAG
CCAGATGTCAGTAGCCAGGATTACCTGTGTTCGGGGCCAGGGACCCAATGAGGGTATCCCCTTCATTGAT
GACTACATCTCTACCCAGGAGCAGGTGGTGGATTACTTGACTCAATACTCGGGTATAAAGCCTGGTGACC
TCGATGCCAAAATTTCCTCCAAGCACCTAACAACTCTCAAGTCTACCTACTTAAAGCTTCGTTTTCTCAT
TGACATTGGAGTCAAGTTTGTGGGTCATGGCCTGCAGAAGGACTTCCGGGTCGTCAACCTGATGGTGCCC
AAGGACCAAGTCCTTGACACTGTCTACCTGTTCCATATGCCCCGAAAACGAATGATTTCCCTGCGATTCC
TTGCTTGGTACTTTCTGGACCTGAAGATTCAAGGGGAAACCCATGACAGTATTGAGGATGCCCGCACAGC
CCTTCAGCTGTACCGAAAGTATCTGGAGCTAAGCAAAAATGGCACTGAGCCTGAGTCTTTCCACAAGGTG
CTCAAGGGTCTTTATGAGAAGGGCAGAAAGATGGACTGGAAGGTGCCTGAGCCTGAGGGCCAAACAAGTC
CCAAGAATGCAGCTGTCTTCTCCTCAGTGCTGGCGCTCTGAGAATTCTGCAGTCGACGGTACCGCGGGCC
CGGGATCCACCGGATCTAGATAACTGATCATAATCAGCCATACCACATTTGTAGAGGTTTTACTTGCTTT
AAAAAACCTCCCACACCTCCCCCTGAACCTGAAACATAAAATGAATGCAATTGTTGTTGTTAACTTGTTT
ATTGCAGCTTATAATGGTTACAAATAAAGCAATAGCATCACAAATTTCACAAATAAAGCATTTTTTTCAC
TGCATTCTAGTTGTGGTTTGTCCAAACTCATCAATGTATCTTAACGCGTAAATTGTAAGCGTTAATATTT
TGTTAAAATTCGCGTTAAATTTTTGTTAAATCAGCTCATTTTTTAACCAATAGGCCGAAATCGGCAAAAT
CCCTTATAAATCAAAAGAATAGACCGAGATAGGGT
[37 nt withheld, positions 5426-5462]
AAAGAACGTGGACTCCAACGTCAAAGG
[49 nt withheld, positions 5490-5538]
T
[91 nt withheld, positions 5540-5630]
G
[124 nt withheld, positions 5632-5755]
CAGGTGGCACTTTTCGGGGAAATGTGCGCGGAACCCCTATTTGTTTATTTTTCTAAATACATTCAAATAT
GTATCCGCTCATGAGACAATAACCCTGATAAATGCTTCAATAATATTGAAAAAGGAAGAGTCCTGAGGCG
GAAAGAACCAGCTGTGGAATGTGTGTCAGTTAGGGTGTGGAAAGTCCCCAGGCTCCCCAGCAGGCAGAAG
TATGCAAAGCATGCATCTCAATTAGTCAGCAACCAGGTGTGGAAAGTCCCCAGGCTCCCCAGCAGGCAGA
AGTATGCAAAGCATGCATCTCAATTAGTCAGCAACCATAGTCCCGCCCCTAACTCCGCCCATCCCGCCCC
TAACTCCGCCCAGTTCCGCCCATTCTCCGCCCCATGGCTGACTAATTTTTTTTATTTATGCAGAGGCCGA
GGCCGCCTCGGCCTCTGAGCTATTCCAGAAGTAGTGAGGAGGCTTTTTTGGAGGCCTAGGCTTTTGCAAA
GATCGATCAAGAGACAGGATGAGGATCGTTTCGCATGATTGAACAAGATGGATTGCACGCAGGTTCTCCG
GCCGCTTGGGTGGAGAGGCTATTCGGCTATGACTGGGCACAACAGACAATCGGCTGCTCTGATGCCGCCG
TGTTCCGGCTGTCAGCGCAGGGGCGCCCGGTTCTTTTTGTCAAGACCGACCTGTCCGGTGCCCTGAATGA
ACTGCAAGACGAGGCAGCGCGGCTATCGTGGCTGGCCACGACGGGCGTTCCTTGCGCAGCTGTGCTCGAC
GTTGTCACTGAAGCGGGAAGGGACTGGCTGCTATTGGGCGAAGTGCCGGGGCAGGATCTCCTGTCATCTC
ACCTTGCTCCTGCCGAGAAAGTATCCATCATGGCTGATGCAATGCGGCGGCTGCATACGCTTGATCCGGC
TACCTGCCCATTCGACCACCAAGCGAAACATCGCATCGAGCGAGCACGTACTCGGATGGAAGCCGGTCTT
GTCGATCAGGATGATCTGGACGAAGAGCATCAGGGGCTCGCGCCAGCCGAACTGTTCGCCAGGCTCAAGG
CGAGCATGCCCGACGGCGAGGATCTCGTCGTGACCCATGGCGATGCCTGCTTGCCGAATATCATGGTGGA
AAATGGCCGCTTTTCTGGATTCATCGACTGTGGCCGGCTGGGTGTGGCGGACCGCTATCAGGACATAGCG
TTGGCTACCCGTGATATTGCTGAAGAGCTTGGCGGCGAATGGGCTGACCGCTTCCTCGTGCTTTACGGTA
TCGCCGCTCCCGATTCGCAGCGCATCGCCTTCTATCGCCTTCTTGACGAGTTCTTCTGAGCGGGACTCTG
GGGTTCGAAATGACCGACCAAGCGACGCCCAACCTGCCATCACGAGATTTCGATTCCACCGCCGCCTTCT
ATGAAAGGTTGGGCTTCGGAATCGTTTTCCGGGACGCCGGCTGGATGATCCTCCAGCGCGGGGATCTCAT
GCTGGAGTTCTTCGCCCACCCTAGGGGGAGGCTAACTGAAACACGGAAGGAGACAATACCGGAAGGAACC
CGCGCTATGACGGCAATAAAAAGACAGAATAAAACGCACGGTGTTGGGTCGTTTGTTCATAAACGCGGGG
TTCGGTCCCAGGGCTGGCACTCTGTCGATACCCCACCGAGACCCCATTGGGGCCAATACGCCCGCGTTTC
TTCCTTTTCCCCACCCCACCCCCCAAGTTCGGGTGAAGGCCCAGGGCTCGCAGCCAACGTCGGGGCGGCA
GGCCCTGCCATAGCCTCAGGTTACTCATATATACTTTAGATTGATTTAAAACTTCATTTTTAATTTAAAA
GGATCTAGGTGAAGATCCTTTTTGATAATCTCATGACCAAAATCCCTTAACGTGAGTTTTCGTTCCACTG
AGCGTCAGACCCCGTAGAAAAGATCAAAGGATCTTCTTGAGATCCTTTTTTTCTGCGCGTAATCTGCTGC
TTGCAAACAAAAAAACCACCGCTACCAGCGGTGGTTTGTTTGCCGGATCAAGAGCTACCAACTCTTTTTC
CGAAGGTAACTGGCTTCAGCAGAGCGCAGATACCAAATACTGTCCTTCTAGTG
